>Addgene plasmid #128248 | PX458_SIX4_iso1_2 | depositor full sequence | sequence record 245642 | Full Sequence
TTTTGCTCACATGTNNGAGGGCCTATTTCCCATGATTCCTTCATATTTGCATATACGATACAAGGCTGTT
AGAGAGATAATTGGAATTAATTTGACTGTAAACACAAAGATATTAGTACAAAATACGTGACGTAGAAAGT
AATAATTTCTTGGGTAGTTTGCAGTTTTAAAATTATGTTTTAAAATGGACTATCATATGCTTACCGTAAC
TTGAAAGTATTTCGATTTCTTGGCTTTATATATCTTGTGGAAAGGACGAAACACCGATGCCAAAAAGAGG
TGAGGGTTTTAGAGCTAGAAATAGCAAGTTAAAATAAGGCTAGTCCGTTATCAACTTGAAAAAGTGGCAC
CGAGTCGGTGCTTTTTTGTTTTAGAGCTAGAAATAGCAAGTTAAAATAAGGCTAGTCCGTTTTTAGCGCG
TGCGCCAATTCTGCAGACAAATGGCTCTAGAGGTACCCGTTACATAACTTACGGTAAATGGCCCGCCTGG
CTGACCGCCCAACGACCCCCGCCCATTGACGTCAATAGTAACGCCAATAGGGACTTTCCATTGACGTCAA
TGGGTGGAGTATTTACGGTAAACTGCCCACTTGGCAGTACATCAAGTGTATCATATGCCAAGTACGCCCC
CTATTGACGTCAATGACGGTAAATGGCCCGCCTGGCATTGTGCCCAGTACATGACCTTATGGGACTTTCC
TACTTGGCAGTACATCTACGTATTAGTCATCGCTATTACCATGGTCGAGGTGAGCCCCACGTTCTGCTTC
ACTCTCCCCATCTCCCCCCCCTCCCCACCCCCAATTTTGTATTTATTTATTTTTTAATTATTTTGTGCAG
CGATGGGGGCGGGGGGGGGGGGGGGGCGCGCGCCAGGCGGGGCGGGGCGGGGCGAGGGGCGGGGCGGGGC
GAGGCGGAGAGGTGCGGCGGCAGCCAATCAGAGCGGCGCGCTCCGAAAGTTTCCTTTTATGGCGAGGCGG
CGGCGGCGGCGGCCCTATAAAAAGCGAAGCGCGCGGCGGGCGGGAGTCGCTGCGACGCTGCCTTCGCCCC
GTGCCCCGCTCCGCCGCCGCCTCGCGCCGCCCGCCCCGGCTCTGACTGACCGCGTTACTCCCACAGGTGA
GCGGGCGGGACGGCCCTTCTCCTCCGGGCTGTAATTAGCTGAGCAAGAGGTAAGGGTTTAAGGGATGGTT
GGTTGGTGGGGTATTAATGTTTAATTACCTGGAGCACCTGCCTGAAATCACTTTTTTTCAGGTTGGACCG
GTGCCACCATGGACTATAAGGACCACGACGGAGACTACAAGGATCATGATATTGATTACAAAGACGATGA
CGATAAGATGGCCCCAAAGAAGAAGCGGAAGGTCGGTATCCACGGAGTCCCAGCAGCCGACAAGAAGTAC
AGCATCGGCCTGGACATCGGCACCAACTCTGTGGGCTGGGCCGTGATCACCGACGAGTACAAGGTGCCCA
GCAAGAAATTCAAGGTGCTGGGCAACACCGACCGGCACAGCATCAAGAAGAACCTGATCGGAGCCCTGCT
GTTCGACAGCGGCGAAACAGCCGAGGCCACCCGGCTGAAGAGAACCGCCAGAAGAAGATACACCAGACGG
AAGAACCGGATCTGCTATCTGCAAGAGATCTTCAGCAACGAGATGGCCAAGGTGGACGACAGCTTCTTCC
ACAGACTGGAAGAGTCCTTCCTGGTGGAAGAGGATAAGAAGCACGAGCGGCACCCCATCTTCGGCAACAT
CGTGGACGAGGTGGCCTACCACGAGAAGTACCCCACCATCTACCACCTGAGAAAGAAACTGGTGGACAGC
ACCGACAAGGCCGACCTGCGGCTGATCTATCTGGCCCTGGCCCACATGATCAAGTTCCGGGGCCACTTCC
TGATCGAGGGCGACCTGAACCCCGACAACAGCGACGTGGACAAGCTGTTCATCCAGCTGGTGCAGACCTA
CAACCAGCTGTTCGAGGAAAACCCCATCAACGCCAGCGGCGTGGACGCCAAGGCCATCCTGTCTGCCAGA
CTGAGCAAGAGCAGACGGCTGGAAAATCTGATCGCCCAGCTGCCCGGCGAGAAGAAGAATGGCCTGTTCG
GAAACCTGATTGCCCTGAGCCTGGGCCTGACCCCCAACTTCAAGAGCAACTTCGACCTGGCCGAGGATGC
CAAACTGCAGCTGAGCAAGGACACCTACGACGACGACCTGGACAACCTGCTGGCCCAGATCGGCGACCAG
TACGCCGACCTGTTTCTGGCCGCCAAGAACCTGTCCGACGCCATCCTGCTGAGCGACATCCTGAGAGTGA
ACACCGAGATCACCAAGGCCCCCCTGAGCGCCTCTATGATCAAGAGATACGACGAGCACCACCAGGACCT
GACCCTGCTGAAAGCTCTCGTGCGGCAGCAGCTGCCTGAGAAGTACAAAGAGATTTTCTTCGACCAGAGC
AAGAACGGCTACGCCGGCTACATTGACGGCGGAGCCAGCCAGGAAGAGTTCTACAAGTTCATCAAGCCCA
TCCTGGAAAAGATGGACGGCACCGAGGAACTGCTCGTGAAGCTGAACAGAGAGGACCTGCTGCGGAAGCA
GCGGACCTTCGACAACGGCAGCATCCCCCACCAGATCCACCTGGGAGAGCTGCACGCCATTCTGCGGCGG
CAGGAAGATTTTTACCCATTCCTGAAGGACAACCGGGAAAAGATCGAGAAGATCCTGACCTTCCGCATCC
CCTACTACGTGGGCCCTCTGGCCAGGGGAAACAGCAGATTCGCCTGGATGACCAGAAAGAGCGAGGAAAC
CATCACCCCCTGGAACTTCGAGGAAGTGGTGGACAAGGGCGCTTCCGCCCAGAGCTTCATCGAGCGGATG
ACCAACTTCGATAAGAACCTGCCCAACGAGAAGGTGCTGCCCAAGCACAGCCTGCTGTACGAGTACTTCA
CCGTGTATAACGAGCTGACCAAAGTGAAATACGTGACCGAGGGAATGAGAAAGCCCGCCTTCCTGAGCGG
CGAGCAGAAAAAGGCCATCGTGGACCTGCTGTTCAAGACCAACCGGAAAGTGACCGTGAAGCAGCTGAAA
GAGGACTACTTCAAGAAAATCGAGTGCTTCGACTCCGTGGAAATCTCCGGCGTGGAAGATCGGTTCAACG
CCTCCCTGGGCACATACCACGATCTGCTGAAAATTATCAAGGACAAGGACTTCCTGGACAATGAGGAAAA
CGAGGACATTCTGGAAGATATCGTGCTGACCCTGACACTGTTTGAGGACAGAGAGATGATCGAGGAACGG
CTGAAAACCTATGCCCACCTGTTCGACGACAAAGTGATGAAGCAGCTGAAGCGGCGGAGATACACCGGCT
GGGGCAGGCTGAGCCGGAAGCTGATCAACGGCATCCGGGACAAGCAGTCCGGCAAGACAATCCTGGATTT
CCTGAAGTCCGACGGCTTCGCCAACAGAAACTTCATGCAGCTGATCCACGACGACAGCCTGACCTTTAAA
GAGGACATCCAGAAAGCCCAGGTGTCCGGCCAGGGCGATAGCCTGCACGAGCACATTGCCAATCTGGCCG
GCAGCCCCGCCATTAAGAAGGGCATCCTGCAGACAGTGAAGGTGGTGGACGAGCTCGTGAAAGTGATGGG
CCGGCACAAGCCCGAGAACATCGTGATCGAAATGGCCAGAGAGAACCAGACCACCCAGAAGGGACAGAAG
AACAGCCGCGAGAGAATGAAGCGGATCGAAGAGGGCATCAAAGAGCTGGGCAGCCAGATCCTGAAAGAAC
ACCCCGTGGAAAACACCCAGCTGCAGAACGAGAAGCTGTACCTGTACTACCTGCAGAATGGGCGGGATAT
GTACGTGGACCAGGAACTGGACATCAACCGGCTGTCCGACTACGATGTGGACCATATCGTGCCTCAGAGC
TTTCTGAAGGACGACTCCATCGACAACAAGGTGCTGACCAGAAGCGACAAGAACCGGGGCAAGAGCGACA
ACGTGCCCTCCGAAGAGGTCGTGAAGAAGATGAAGAACTACTGGCGGCAGCTGCTGAACGCCAAGCTGAT
TACCCAGAGAAAGTTCGACAATCTGACCAAGGCCGAGAGAGGCGGCCTGAGCGAACTGGATAAGGCCGGC
TTCATCAAGAGACAGCTGGTGGAAACCCGGCAGATCACAAAGCACGTGGCACAGATCCTGGACTCCCGGA
TGAACACTAAGTACGACGAGAATGACAAGCTGATCCGGGAAGTGAAAGTGATCACCCTGAAGTCCAAGCT
GGTGTCCGATTTCCGGAAGGATTTCCAGTTTTACAAAGTGCGCGAGATCAACAACTACCACCACGCCCAC
GACGCCTACCTGAACGCCGTCGTGGGAACCGCCCTGATCAAAAAGTACCCTAAGCTGGAAAGCGAGTTCG
TGTACGGCGACTACAAGGTGTACGACGTGCGGAAGATGATCGCCAAGAGCGAGCAGGAAATCGGCAAGGC
TACCGCCAAGTACTTCTTCTACAGCAACATCATGAACTTTTTCAAGACCGAGATTACCCTGGCCAACGGC
GAGATCCGGAAGCGGCCTCTGATCGAGACAAACGGCGAAACCGGGGAGATCGTGTGGGATAAGGGCCGGG
ATTTTGCCACCGTGCGGAAAGTGCTGAGCATGCCCCAAGTGAATATCGTGAAAAAGACCGAGGTGCAGAC
AGGCGGCTTCAGCAAAGAGTCTATCCTGCCCAAGAGGAACAGCGATAAGCTGATCGCCAGAAAGAAGGAC
TGGGACCCTAAGAAGTACGGCGGCTTCGACAGCCCCACCGTGGCCTATTCTGTGCTGGTGGTGGCCAAAG
TGGAAAAGGGCAAGTCCAAGAAACTGAAGAGTGTGAAAGAGCTGCTGGGGATCACCATCATGGAAAGAAG
CAGCTTCGAGAAGAATCCCATCGACTTTCTGGAAGCCAAGGGCTACAAAGAAGTGAAAAAGGACCTGATC
ATCAAGCTGCCTAAGTACTCCCTGTTCGAGCTGGAAAACGGCCGGAAGAGAATGCTGGCCTCTGCCGGCG
AACTGCAGAAGGGAAACGAACTGGCCCTGCCCTCCAAATATGTGAACTTCCTGTACCTGGCCAGCCACTA
TGAGAAGCTGAAGGGCTCCCCCGAGGATAATGAGCAGAAACAGCTGTTTGTGGAACAGCACAAGCACTAC
CTGGACGAGATCATCGAGCAGATCAGCGAGTTCTCCAAGAGAGTGATCCTGGCCGACGCTAATCTGGACA
AAGTGCTGTCCGCCTACAACAAGCACCGGGATAAGCCCATCAGAGAGCAGGCCGAGAATATCATCCACCT
GTTTACCCTGACCAATCTGGGAGCCCCTGCCGCCTTCAAGTACTTTGACACCACCATCGACCGGAAGAGG
TACACCAGCACCAAAGAGGTGCTGGACGCCACCCTGATCCACCAGAGCATCACCGGCCTGTACGAGACAC
GGATCGACCTGTCTCAGCTGGGAGGCGACAAAAGGCCGGCGGCCACGAAAAAGGCCGGCCAGGCAAAAAA
GAAAAAGGAATTCGGCAGTGGAGAGGGCAGAGGAAGTCTGCTAACATGCGGTGACGTCGAGGAGAATCCT
GGCCCAGTGAGCAAGGGCGAGGAGCTGTTCACCGGGGTGGTGCCCATCCTGGTCGAGCTGGACGGCGACG
TAAACGGCCACAAGTTCAGCGTGTCCGGCGAGGGCGAGGGCGATGCCACCTACGGCAAGCTGACCCTGAA
GTTCATCTGCACCACCGGCAAGCTGCCCGTGCCCTGGCCCACCCTCGTGACCACCCTGACCTACGGCGTG
CAGTGCTTCAGCCGCTACCCCGACCACATGAAGCAGCACGACTTCTTCAAGTCCGCCATGCCCGAAGGCT
ACGTCCAGGAGCGCACCATCTTCTTCAAGGACGACGGCAACTACAAGACCCGCGCCGAGGTGAAGTTCGA
GGGCGACACCCTGGTGAACCGCATCGAGCTGAAGGGCATCGACTTCAAGGAGGACGGCAACATCCTGGGG
CACAAGCTGGAGTACAACTACAACAGCCACAACGTCTATATCATGGCCGACAAGCAGAAGAACGGCATCA
AGGTGAACTTCAAGATCCGCCACAACATCGAGGACGGCAGCGTGCAGCTCGCCGACCACTACCAGCAGAA
CACCCCCATCGGCGACGGCCCCGTGCTGCTGCCCGACAACCACTACCTGAGCACCCAGTCCGCCCTGAGC
AAAGACCCCAACGAGAAGCGCGATCACATGGTCCTGCTGGAGTTCGTGACCGCCGCCGGGATCACTCTCG
GCATGGACGAGCTGTACAAGGAATTCTAACTAGAGCTCGCTGATCAGCCTCGACTGTGCCTTCTAGTTGC
CAGCCATCTGTTGTTTGCCCCTCCCCCGTGCCTTCCTTGACCCTGGAAGGTGCCACTCCCACTGTCCTTT
CCTAATAAAATGAGGAAATTGCATCGCATTGTCTGAGTAGGTGTCATTCTATTCTGGGGGGTGGGGTGGG
GCAGGACAGCAAGGGGGAGGATTGGGAAGAGAATAGCAGGCATGCTGGGGAGCGGCCGCAGGAACCCCTA
GTGATGGAGTTGGCCACTCCCTCTCTGCGCGCTCGCTCGCTCACTGAGGCCGGGCGACCAAAGGTCGCCC
GACGCCCGGGCTTTGCCCGGGCGGCCTCAGTGAGCGAGCGAGCGCGCAGCTGCCTGCAGGGGCGCCTGAT
GCGGTATTTTCTCCTTACGCATCTGTGCGGTATTTCACACCGCATA
[142 nt withheld, positions 6767-6908]
C
[141 nt withheld, positions 6910-7050]
CCTTTGACGTTGGAGTCCACGTTCTTT
[37 nt withheld, positions 7078-7114]
ACCCTATCTCGGGCTATTCTTTTGATTTATAAGGGATTTTGCCGATTTCGGCCTATTGGTTAAAAAATGA
GCTGATTTAACAAAAATTTAACGCGAATTTTAACAAAATATTAACGTTTACAATTTTATGGTGCACTCTC
AGTACAATCTGCTCTGATGCCGCATAGTTAAGCCAGCCCCGACACCCGCCAACACCCGCTGACGCGCCCT
GACGGGCTTGTCTGCTCCCGGCATCCGCTTACAGACAAGCTGTGACCGTCTCCGGGAGCTGCATGTGTCA
GAGGTTTTCACCGTCATCACCGAAACGCGCGAGACGAAAGGGCCTCGTGATACGCCTATTTTTATAGGTT
AATGTCATGATAATAATGGTTTCTTAGACGTCAGGTGGCACTTTTCGGGGAAATGTGCGCGGAACCCCTA
TTTGTTTATTTTTCTAAATACATTCAAATATGTATCCGCTCATGAGACAATAACCCTGATAAATGCTTCA
ATAATATTGAAAAAGGAAGAGTATGAGTATTCAACATTTCCGTGTCGCCCTTATTCCCTTTTTTGCGGCA
TTTTGCCTTCCTGTTTTTGCTCACCCAGAAACGCTGGTGAAAGTAAAAGATGCTGAAGATCAGTTGGGTG
CACGAGTGGGTTACATCGAACTGGATCTCAACAGCGGTAAGATCCTTGAGAGTTTTCGCCCCGAAGAACG
TTTTCCAATGATGAGCACTTTTAAAGTTCTGCTATGTGGCGCGGTATTATCCCGTATTGACGCCGGGCAA
GAGCAACTCGGTCGCCGCATACACTATTCTCAGAATGACTTGGTTGAGTACTCACCAGTCACAGAAAAGC
ATCTTACGGATGGCATGACAGTAAGAGAATTATGCAGTGCTGCCATAACCATGAGTGATAACACTGCGGC
CAACTTACTTCTGACAACGATCGGAGGACCGAAGGAGCTAACCGCTTTTTTGCACAACATGGGGGATCAT
GTAACTCGCCTTGATCGTTGGGAACCGGAGCTGAATGAAGCCATACCAAACGACGAGCGTGACACCACGA
TGCCTGTAGCAATGGCAACAACGTTGCGCAAACTATTAACTGGCGAACTACTTACTCTAGCTTCCCGGCA
ACAATTAATAGACTGGATGGAGGCGGATAAAGTTGCAGGACCACTTCTGCGCTCGGCCCTTCCGGCTGGC
TGGTTTATTGCTGATAAATCTGGAGCCGGTGAGCGTGGAAGCCGCGGTATCATTGCAGCACTGGGGCCAG
ATGGTAAGCCCTCCCGTATCGTAGTTATCTACACGACGGGGAGTCAGGCAACTATGGATGAACGAAATAG
ACAGATCGCTGAGATAGGTGCCTCACTGATTAAGCATTGGTAACTGTCAGACCAAGTTTACTCATATATA
CTTTAGATTGATTTAAAACTTCATTTTTAATTTAAAAGGATCTAGGTGAAGATCCTTTTTGATAATCTCA
TGACCAAAATCCCTTAACGTGAGTTTTCGTTCCACTGAGCGTCAGACCCCGTAGAAAAGATCAAAGGATC
TTCTTGAGATCCTTTTTTTCTGCGCGTAATCTGCTGCTTGCAAACAAAAAAACCACCGCTACCAGCGGTG
GTTTGTTTGCCGGATCAAGAGCTACCAACTCTTTTTCCGAAGGTAACTGGCTTCAGCAGAGCGCAGATAC
CAAATACTGTCCTTCTAGTGTAGCCGTAGTTAGGCCACCACTTCAAGAACTCTGTAGCACCGCCTACATA
CCTCGCTCTGCTAATCCTGTTACCAGTGGCTGCTGCCAGTGGCGATAAGTCGTGTCTTACCGGGTTGGAC
TCAAGACGATAGTTACCGGATAAGGCGCAGCGGTCGGGCTGAACGGGGGGTTCGTGCACACAGCCCAGCT
TGGAGCGAACGACCTACACCGAACTGAGATACCTACAGCGTGAGCTATGAGAAAGCGCCACGCTTCCCGA
AGGGAGAAAGGCGGACAGGTATCCGGTAAGCGGCAGGGTCGGAACAGGAGAGCGCACGAGGGAGCTTCCA
GGGGGAAACGCCTGGTATCTTTATAGTCCTGTCGGGTTTCGCCACCTCTGACTTGAGCGTCGATTTTTGT
GATGCTCGTCAGGGGGGCGGAGCCTATGGAAAAACGCCAGCAACGCGGCCTTTTTACGGTTCCTGGCCTT
TTGCTGGCC
Features (pLannotate 1.2.2; 19 found; start..end, strand, type, name):
     17..257     +  promoter       U6 promoter: RNA polymerase III promoter for human U6 snRNA
    286..361     +  misc_RNA       gRNA scaffold: guide RNA scaffold for the Streptococcus pyogenes CRISPR/Cas9 system
    368..411     +  misc_RNA       gRNA scaffold (fragment): guide RNA scaffold for the Streptococcus pyogenes CRISPR/Cas9 system
    458..743     +  enhancer       CMV enhancer: human cytomegalovirus immediate early enhancer; contains an 18-bp deletion relative to the standard CMV enhancer
    745..1022    +  promoter       chicken β-actin promoter: No description available
   1023..1251    +  intron         hybrid intron: hybrid between chicken β-actin (CBA) and minute virus of mice (MMV) introns (Gray et al., 2011)
   1389..2990    +  CDS            Cas9(N): N-terminal portion of Streptococcus pyogenes Cas9 (Zetsche et al., 2015)
   2991..5489    +  CDS            Cas9(C): C-terminal portion of Streptococcus pyogenes Cas9 (Zetsche et al., 2015)
   5490..5537    +  CDS            nucleoplasmin NLS: bipartite nuclear localization signal from nucleoplasmin
   5607..6320    +  CDS            EGFP: EGFP is a basic (constitutively fluorescent) green fluorescent protein published in 1996, derived from Aequorea victoria. It is reported to be a rapidly-maturing weak dimer with moderate acid sensitivity.
   6354..6465    +  polyA_signal   bGH poly(A) signal: bovine growth hormone polyadenylation signal
   6570..6710    +  repeat_region  AAV2 ITR: inverted terminal repeat of adeno-associated virus serotype 2 inverted
   6715..6766    -  misc_feature   bom (fragment): basis of mobility region from pBR322
   6785..7165    +  rep_origin     M13 ori (sequence partly withheld): M13 bacteriophage origin of replication; arrow indicates direction of (+) strand synthesis
   7241..7290    -  misc_feature   bom (fragment): basis of mobility region from pBR322
   7392..7427    -  CDS            rop (fragment): Rop protein, which maintains plasmids at low copy number; rop
   7522..7626    +  promoter       AmpR promoter: bla
   7627..8487    +  CDS            AmpR: β-lactamase; bla; confers resistance to ampicillin, carbenicillin, and related antibiotics
   8658..9246    +  rep_origin     ori: high-copy-number ColE1/pMB1/pBR322/pUC origin of replication
