>Addgene plasmid #128248 | PX458_SIX4_iso1_2 | addgene full sequence | sequence record 260834 | Addgene NGS Result
TTTTGCTCACATGTGAGGGCCTATTTCCCATGATTCCTTCATATTTGCATATACGATACAAGGCTGTTAG
AGAGATAATTGGAATTAATTTGACTGTAAACACAAAGATATTAGTACAAAATACGTGACGTAGAAAGTAA
TAATTTCTTGGGTAGTTTGCAGTTTTAAAATTATGTTTTAAAATGGACTATCATATGCTTACCGTAACTT
GAAAGTATTTCGATTTCTTGGCTTTATATATCTTGTGGAAAGGACGAAACACCGATGCCAAAAAGAGGTG
AGGGTTTTAGAGCTAGAAATAGCAAGTTAAAATAAGGCTAGTCCGTTATCAACTTGAAAAAGTGGCACCG
AGTCGGTGCTTTTTTGTTTTAGAGCTAGAAATAGCAAGTTAAAATAAGGCTAGTCCGTTTTTAGCGCGTG
CGCCAATTCTGCAGACAAATGGCTCTAGAGGTACCCGTTACATAACTTACGGTAAATGGCCCGCCTGGCT
GACCGCCCAACGACCCCCGCCCATTGACGTCAATAGTAACGCCAATAGGGACTTTCCATTGACGTCAATG
GGTGGAGTATTTACGGTAAACTGCCCACTTGGCAGTACATCAAGTGTATCATATGCCAAGTACGCCCCCT
ATTGACGTCAATGACGGTAAATGGCCCGCCTGGCATTGTGCCCAGTACATGACCTTATGGGACTTTCCTA
CTTGGCAGTACATCTACGTATTAGTCATCGCTATTACCATGGTCGAGGTGAGCCCCACGTTCTGCTTCAC
TCTCCCCATCTCCCCCCCCTCCCCACCCCCAATTTTGTATTTATTTATTTTTTAATTATTTTGTGCAGCG
ATGGGGGCGGGGGGGGGGGGGGGGSGCGCGCCAGGCGGGGCGGGGCGGGGCGAGGGGCGGGGCGGGGCGA
GGCGGAGAGGTGCGGCGGCAGCCAATCAGAGCGGCGCGCTCCGAAAGTTTCCTTTTATGGCGAGGCGGCG
GCGGCGGCGGCCCTATAAAAAGCGAAGCGCGCGGCGGGCGGGAGTCGCTGCGCGCTGCCTTCGCCCCGTG
CCCCGCTCCGCCGCCGCCTCGCGCCGCCCGCCCCGGCTCTGACTGACCGCGTTACTCCCACAGGTGAGCG
GGCGGGACGGCCCTTCTCCTCCGGGCTGTAATTAGCTGAGCAAGAGGTAAGGGTTTAAGGGATGGTTGGT
TGGTGGGGTATTAATGTTTAATTACCTGGAGCACCTGCCTGAAATCACTTTTTTTCAGGTTGGACCGGTG
CCACCATGGACTATAAGGACCACGACGGAGACTACAAGGATCATGATATTGATTACAAAGACGATGACGA
TAAGATGGCCCCAAAGAAGAAGCGGAAGGTCGGTATCCACGGAGTCCCAGCAGCCGACAAGAAGTACAGC
ATCGGCCTGGACATCGGCACCAACTCTGTGGGCTGGGCCGTGATCACCGACGAGTACAAGGTGCCCAGCA
AGAAATTCAAGGTGCTGGGCAACACCGACCGGCACAGCATCAAGAAGAACCTGATCGGAGCCCTGCTGTT
CGACAGCGGCGAAACAGCCGAGGCCACCCGGCTGAAGAGAACCGCCAGAAGAAGATACACCAGACGGAAG
AACCGGATCTGCTATCTGCAAGAGATCTTCAGCAACGAGATGGCCAAGGTGGACGACAGCTTCTTCCACA
GACTGGAAGAGTCCTTCCTGGTGGAAGAGGATAAGAAGCACGAGCGGCACCCCATCTTCGGCAACATCGT
GGACGAGGTGGCCTACCACGAGAAGTACCCCACCATCTACCACCTGAGAAAGAAACTGGTGGACAGCACC
GACAAGGCCGACCTGCGGCTGATCTATCTGGCCCTGGCCCACATGATCAAGTTCCGGGGCCACTTCCTGA
TCGAGGGCGACCTGAACCCCGACAACAGCGACGTGGACAAGCTGTTCATCCAGCTGGTGCAGACCTACAA
CCAGCTGTTCGAGGAAAACCCCATCAACGCCAGCGGCGTGGACGCCAAGGCCATCCTGTCTGCCAGACTG
AGCAAGAGCAGACGGCTGGAAAATCTGATCGCCCAGCTGCCCGGCGAGAAGAAGAATGGCCTGTTCGGAA
ACCTGATTGCCCTGAGCCTGGGCCTGACCCCCAACTTCAAGAGCAACTTCGACCTGGCCGAGGATGCCAA
ACTGCAGCTGAGCAAGGACACCTACGACGACGACCTGGACAACCTGCTGGCCCAGATCGGCGACCAGTAC
GCCGACCTGTTTCTGGCCGCCAAGAACCTGTCCGACGCCATCCTGCTGAGCGACATCCTGAGAGTGAACA
CCGAGATCACCAAGGCCCCCCTGAGCGCCTCTATGATCAAGAGATACGACGAGCACCACCAGGACCTGAC
CCTGCTGAAAGCTCTCGTGCGGCAGCAGCTGCCTGAGAAGTACAAAGAGATTTTCTTCGACCAGAGCAAG
AACGGCTACGCCGGCTACATTGACGGCGGAGCCAGCCAGGAAGAGTTCTACAAGTTCATCAAGCCCATCC
TGGAAAAGATGGACGGCACCGAGGAACTGCTCGTGAAGCTGAACAGAGAGGACCTGCTGCGGAAGCAGCG
GACCTTCGACAACGGCAGCATCCCCCACCAGATCCACCTGGGAGAGCTGCACGCCATTCTGCGGCGGCAG
GAAGATTTTTACCCATTCCTGAAGGACAACCGGGAAAAGATCGAGAAGATCCTGACCTTCCGCATCCCCT
ACTACGTGGGCCCTCTGGCCAGGGGAAACAGCAGATTCGCCTGGATGACCAGAAAGAGCGAGGAAACCAT
CACCCCCTGGAACTTCGAGGAAGTGGTGGACAAGGGCGCTTCCGCCCAGAGCTTCATCGAGCGGATGACC
AACTTCGATAAGAACCTGCCCAACGAGAAGGTGCTGCCCAAGCACAGCCTGCTGTACGAGTACTTCACCG
TGTATAACGAGCTGACCAAAGTGAAATACGTGACCGAGGGAATGAGAAAGCCCGCCTTCCTGAGCGGCGA
GCAGAAAAAGGCCATCGTGGACCTGCTGTTCAAGACCAACCGGAAAGTGACCGTGAAGCAGCTGAAAGAG
GACTACTTCAAGAAAATCGAGTGCTTCGACTCCGTGGAAATCTCCGGCGTGGAAGATCGGTTCAACGCCT
CCCTGGGCACATACCACGATCTGCTGAAAATTATCAAGGACAAGGACTTCCTGGACAATGAGGAAAACGA
GGACATTCTGGAAGATATCGTGCTGACCCTGACACTGTTTGAGGACAGAGAGATGATCGAGGAACGGCTG
AAAACCTATGCCCACCTGTTCGACGACAAAGTGATGAAGCAGCTGAAGCGGCGGAGATACACCGGCTGGG
GCAGGCTGAGCCGGAAGCTGATCAACGGCATCCGGGACAAGCAGTCCGGCAAGACAATCCTGGATTTCCT
GAAGTCCGACGGCTTCGCCAACAGAAACTTCATGCAGCTGATCCACGACGACAGCCTGACCTTTAAAGAG
GACATCCAGAAAGCCCAGGTGTCCGGCCAGGGCGATAGCCTGCACGAGCACATTGCCAATCTGGCCGGCA
GCCCCGCCATTAAGAAGGGCATCCTGCAGACAGTGAAGGTGGTGGACGAGCTCGTGAAAGTGATGGGCCG
GCACAAGCCCGAGAACATCGTGATCGAAATGGCCAGAGAGAACCAGACCACCCAGAAGGGACAGAAGAAC
AGCCGCGAGAGAATGAAGCGGATCGAAGAGGGCATCAAAGAGCTGGGCAGCCAGATCCTGAAAGAACACC
CCGTGGAAAACACCCAGCTGCAGAACGAGAAGCTGTACCTGTACTACCTGCAGAATGGGCGGGATATGTA
CGTGGACCAGGAACTGGACATCAACCGGCTGTCCGACTACGATGTGGACCATATCGTGCCTCAGAGCTTT
CTGAAGGACGACTCCATCGACAACAAGGTGCTGACCAGAAGCGACAAGAACCGGGGCAAGAGCGACAACG
TGCCCTCCGAAGAGGTCGTGAAGAAGATGAAGAACTACTGGCGGCAGCTGCTGAACGCCAAGCTGATTAC
CCAGAGAAAGTTCGACAATCTGACCAAGGCCGAGAGAGGCGGCCTGAGCGAACTGGATAAGGCCGGCTTC
ATCAAGAGACAGCTGGTGGAAACCCGGCAGATCACAAAGCACGTGGCACAGATCCTGGACTCCCGGATGA
ACACTAAGTACGACGAGAATGACAAGCTGATCCGGGAAGTGAAAGTGATCACCCTGAAGTCCAAGCTGGT
GTCCGATTTCCGGAAGGATTTCCAGTTTTACAAAGTGCGCGAGATCAACAACTACCACCACGCCCACGAC
GCCTACCTGAACGCCGTCGTGGGAACCGCCCTGATCAAAAAGTACCCTAAGCTGGAAAGCGAGTTCGTGT
ACGGCGACTACAAGGTGTACGACGTGCGGAAGATGATCGCCAAGAGCGAGCAGGAAATCGGCAAGGCTAC
CGCCAAGTACTTCTTCTACAGCAACATCATGAACTTTTTCAAGACCGAGATTACCCTGGCCAACGGCGAG
ATCCGGAAGCGGCCTCTGATCGAGACAAACGGCGAAACCGGGGAGATCGTGTGGGATAAGGGCCGGGATT
TTGCCACCGTGCGGAAAGTGCTGAGCATGCCCCAAGTGAATATCGTGAAAAAGACCGAGGTGCAGACAGG
CGGCTTCAGCAAAGAGTCTATCCTGCCCAAGAGGAACAGCGATAAGCTGATCGCCAGAAAGAAGGACTGG
GACCCTAAGAAGTACGGCGGCTTCGACAGCCCCACCGTGGCCTATTCTGTGCTGGTGGTGGCCAAAGTGG
AAAAGGGCAAGTCCAAGAAACTGAAGAGTGTGAAAGAGCTGCTGGGGATCACCATCATGGAAAGAAGCAG
CTTCGAGAAGAATCCCATCGACTTTCTGGAAGCCAAGGGCTACAAAGAAGTGAAAAAGGACCTGATCATC
AAGCTGCCTAAGTACTCCCTGTTCGAGCTGGAAAACGGCCGGAAGAGAATGCTGGCCTCTGCCGGCGAAC
TGCAGAAGGGAAACGAACTGGCCCTGCCCTCCAAATATGTGAACTTCCTGTACCTGGCCAGCCACTATGA
GAAGCTGAAGGGCTCCCCCGAGGATAATGAGCAGAAACAGCTGTTTGTGGAACAGCACAAGCACTACCTG
GACGAGATCATCGAGCAGATCAGCGAGTTCTCCAAGAGAGTGATCCTGGCCGACGCTAATCTGGACAAAG
TGCTGTCCGCCTACAACAAGCACCGGGATAAGCCCATCAGAGAGCAGGCCGAGAATATCATCCACCTGTT
TACCCTGACCAATCTGGGAGCCCCTGCCGCCTTCAAGTACTTTGACACCACCATCGACCGGAAGAGGTAC
ACCAGCACCAAAGAGGTGCTGGACGCCACCCTGATCCACCAGAGCATCACCGGCCTGTACGAGACACGGA
TCGACCTGTCTCAGCTGGGAGGCGACAAAAGGCCGGCGGCCACGAAAAAGGCCGGCCAGGCAAAAAAGAA
AAAGGAATTCGGCAGTGGAGAGGGCAGAGGAAGTCTGCTAACATGCGGTGACGTCGAGGAGAATCCTGGC
CCAGTGAGCAAGGGCGAGGAGCTGTTCACCGGGGTGGTGCCCATCCTGGTCGAGCTGGACGGCGACGTAA
ACGGCCACAAGTTCAGCGTGTCCGGCGAGGGCGAGGGCGATGCCACCTACGGCAAGCTGACCCTGAAGTT
CATCTGCACCACCGGCAAGCTGCCCGTGCCCTGGCCCACCCTCGTGACCACCCTGACCTACGGCGTGCAG
TGCTTCAGCCGCTACCCCGACCACATGAAGCAGCACGACTTCTTCAAGTCCGCCATGCCCGAAGGCTACG
TCCAGGAGCGCACCATCTTCTTCAAGGACGACGGCAACTACAAGACCCGCGCCGAGGTGAAGTTCGAGGG
CGACACCCTGGTGAACCGCATCGAGCTGAAGGGCATCGACTTCAAGGAGGACGGCAACATCCTGGGGCAC
AAGCTGGAGTACAACTACAACAGCCACAACGTCTATATCATGGCCGACAAGCAGAAGAACGGCATCAAGG
TGAACTTCAAGATCCGCCACAACATCGAGGACGGCAGCGTGCAGCTCGCCGACCACTACCAGCAGAACAC
CCCCATCGGCGACGGCCCCGTGCTGCTGCCCGACAACCACTACCTGAGCACCCAGTCCGCCCTGAGCAAA
GACCCCAACGAGAAGCGCGATCACATGGTCCTGCTGGAGTTCGTGACCGCCGCCGGGATCACTCTCGGCA
TGGACGAGCTGTACAAGGAATTCTAACTAGAGCTCGCTGATCAGCCTCGACTGTGCCTTCTAGTTGCCAG
CCATCTGTTGTTTGCCCCTCCCCCGTGCCTTCCTTGACCCTGGAAGGTGCCACTCCCACTGTCCTTTCCT
AATAAAATGAGGAAATTGCATCGCATTGTCTGAGTAGGTGTCATTCTATTCTGGGGGGTGGGGTGGGGCA
GGACAGCAAGGGGGAGGATTGGGAAGAGAATAGCAGGCATGCTGGGGAGCGGCCGCAGGAACCCCTAGTG
ATGGAGTTGGCCACTCCCTCTCTGCGCGCTCGCTCGCTCACTGAGGCCGGGCGACCAAAGGTCGCCCGAC
GCCCGGGCTTTGCCCGGGCGGCCTCAGTGAGCGAGCGAGCGCGCAGCTGCCTGCAGGGGCGCCTGATGCG
GTATTTTCTCCTTACGCATCTGTGCGGTATTTCACACCGCATA
[95 nt withheld, positions 6764-6858]
T
[46 nt withheld, positions 6860-6905]
C
[141 nt withheld, positions 6907-7047]
CCTTTGACGTTGGAGTCCACGTTCTTT
[37 nt withheld, positions 7075-7111]
ACTCTATCTCGGGCTATTCTTTTGATTTATAAGGGATTTTGCCGATTTCGGTCTATTGGTTAAAAAATGA
GCTGATTTAACAAAAATTTAACGCGAATTTTAACAAAATATTAACGTTTACAATTTTATGGTGCACTCTC
AGTACAATCTGCTCTGATGCCGCATAGTTAAGCCAGCCCCGACACCCGCCAACACCCGCTGACGCGCCCT
GACGGGCTTGTCTGCTCCCGGCATCCGCTTACAGACAAGCTGTGACCGTCTCCGGGAGCTGCATGTGTCA
GAGGTTTTCACCGTCATCACCGAAACGCGCGAGACGAAAGGGCCTCGTGATACGCCTATTTTTATAGGTT
AATGTCATGATAATAATGGTTTCTTAGACGTCAGGTGGCACTTTTCGGGGAAATGTGCGCGGAACCCCTA
TTTGTTTATTTTTCTAAATACATTCAAATATGTATCCGCTCATGAGACAATAACCCTGATAAATGCTTCA
ATAATATTGAAAAAGGAAGAGTATGAGTATTCAACATTTCCGTGTCGCCCTTATTCCCTTTTTTGCGGCA
TTTTGCCTTCCTGTTTTTGCTCACCCAGAAACGCTGGTGAAAGTAAAAGATGCTGAAGATCAGTTGGGTG
CACGAGTGGGTTACATCGAACTGGATCTCAACAGCGGTAAGATCCTTGAGAGTTTTCGCCCCGAAGAACG
TTTTCCAATGATGAGCACTTTTAAAGTTCTGCTATGTGGCGCGGTATTATCCCGTATTGACGCCGGGCAA
GAGCAACTCGGTCGCCGCATACACTATTCTCAGAATGACTTGGTTGAGTACTCACCAGTCACAGAAAAGC
ATCTTACGGATGGCATGACAGTAAGAGAATTATGCAGTGCTGCCATAACCATGAGTGATAACACTGCGGC
CAACTTACTTCTGACAACGATCGGAGGACCGAAGGAGCTAACCGCTTTTTTGCACAACATGGGGGATCAT
GTAACTCGCCTTGATCGTTGGGAACCGGAGCTGAATGAAGCCATACCAAACGACGAGCGTGACACCACGA
TGCCTGTAGCAATGGCAACAACGTTGCGCAAACTATTAACTGGCGAACTACTTACTCTAGCTTCCCGGCA
ACAATTAATAGACTGGATGGAGGCGGATAAAGTTGCAGGACCACTTCTGCGCTCGGCCCTTCCGGCTGGC
TGGTTTATTGCTGATAAATCTGGAGCCGGTGAGCGTGGAAGCCGCGGTATCATTGCAGCACTGGGGCCAG
ATGGTAAGCCCTCCCGTATCGTAGTTATCTACACGACGGGGAGTCAGGCAACTATGGATGAACGAAATAG
ACAGATCGCTGAGATAGGTGCCTCACTGATTAAGCATTGGTAACTGTCAGACCAAGTTTACTCATATATA
CTTTAGATTGATTTAAAACTTCATTTTTAATTTAAAAGGATCTAGGTGAAGATCCTTTTTGATAATCTCA
TGACCAAAATCCCTTAACGTGAGTTTTCGTTCCACTGAGCGTCAGACCCCGTAGAAAAGATCAAAGGATC
TTCTTGAGATCCTTTTTTTCTGCGCGTAATCTGCTGCTTGCAAACAAAAAAACCACCGCTACCAGCGGTG
GTTTGTTTGCCGGATCAAGAGCTACCAACTCTTTTTCCGAAGGTAACTGGCTTCAGCAGAGCGCAGATAC
CAAATACTGTTCTTCTAGTGTAGCCGTAGTTAGGCCACCACTTCAAGAACTCTGTAGCACCGCCTACATA
CCTCGCTCTGCTAATCCTGTTACCAGTGGCTGCTGCCAGTGGCGATAAGTCGTGTCTTACCGGGTTGGAC
TCAAGACGATAGTTACCGGATAAGGCGCAGCGGTCGGGCTGAACGGGGGGTTCGTGCACACAGCCCAGCT
TGGAGCGAACGACCTACACCGAACTGAGATACCTACAGCGTGAGCTATGAGAAAGCGCCACGCTTCCCGA
AGGGAGAAAGGCGGACAGGTATCCGGTAAGCGGCAGGGTCGGAACAGGAGAGCGCACGAGGGAGCTTCCA
GGGGGAAACGCCTGGTATCTTTATAGTCCTGTCGGGTTTCGCCACCTCTGACTTGAGCGTCGATTTTTGT
GATGCTCGTCAGGGGGGCGGAGCCTATGGAAAAACGCCAGCAACGCGGCCTTTTTACGGTTCCTGGCCTT
TTGCTGGCC
Features (pLannotate 1.2.2; 19 found; start..end, strand, type, name):
     15..255     +  promoter       U6 promoter: RNA polymerase III promoter for human U6 snRNA
    284..359     +  misc_RNA       gRNA scaffold: guide RNA scaffold for the Streptococcus pyogenes CRISPR/Cas9 system
    366..409     +  misc_RNA       gRNA scaffold (fragment): guide RNA scaffold for the Streptococcus pyogenes CRISPR/Cas9 system
    456..741     +  enhancer       CMV enhancer: human cytomegalovirus immediate early enhancer; contains an 18-bp deletion relative to the standard CMV enhancer
    743..1020    +  promoter       chicken β-actin promoter: No description available
   1021..1248    +  intron         hybrid intron: hybrid between chicken β-actin (CBA) and minute virus of mice (MMV) introns (Gray et al., 2011)
   1386..2987    +  CDS            Cas9(N): N-terminal portion of Streptococcus pyogenes Cas9 (Zetsche et al., 2015)
   2988..5486    +  CDS            Cas9(C): C-terminal portion of Streptococcus pyogenes Cas9 (Zetsche et al., 2015)
   5487..5534    +  CDS            nucleoplasmin NLS: bipartite nuclear localization signal from nucleoplasmin
   5604..6317    +  CDS            EGFP: EGFP is a basic (constitutively fluorescent) green fluorescent protein published in 1996, derived from Aequorea victoria. It is reported to be a rapidly-maturing weak dimer with moderate acid sensitivity.
   6351..6462    +  polyA_signal   bGH poly(A) signal: bovine growth hormone polyadenylation signal
   6567..6707    +  repeat_region  AAV2 ITR: inverted terminal repeat of adeno-associated virus serotype 2 inverted
   6712..6763    -  misc_feature   bom (fragment): basis of mobility region from pBR322
   6782..7237    +  rep_origin     f1 ori (sequence partly withheld): f1 bacteriophage origin of replication; arrow indicates direction of (+) strand synthesis
   7238..7287    -  misc_feature   bom (fragment): basis of mobility region from pBR322
   7389..7424    -  CDS            rop (fragment): Rop protein, which maintains plasmids at low copy number; rop
   7519..7623    +  promoter       AmpR promoter: bla
   7624..8484    +  CDS            AmpR: β-lactamase; bla; confers resistance to ampicillin, carbenicillin, and related antibiotics
   8655..9243    +  rep_origin     ori: high-copy-number ColE1/pMB1/pBR322/pUC origin of replication
