[The description below was written by a language model from this plasmid's Addgene catalogue record and pLannotate feature annotations shown in this document.]
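Description:
PX458_SIX4_iso1_2 is a mammalian CRISPR/Cas9 expression plasmid built on the PX458 backbone. It carries a guide RNA directed at the 3' end of human SIX4 isoform 1. It is propagated in E. coli as a high-copy plasmid through a ColE1/pUC-type origin and selected with ampicillin via the β-lactamase gene. A filamentous phage origin is also present, annotated as f1 in one sequence record and M13 in the other. A single AAV2 inverted terminal repeat and small bom and rop fragments appear to be backbone remnants; with only one ITR annotated, nothing in the record indicates use as an AAV packaging vector.

The plasmid holds two expression units. A human U6 RNA polymerase III promoter drives the SIX4-specific spacer fused to the Streptococcus pyogenes gRNA scaffold. Downstream, a hybrid promoter made of the CMV enhancer, the chicken β-actin promoter and a hybrid intron drives S. pyogenes Cas9. The annotation splits Cas9 into contiguous N- and C-terminal portions that together form one continuous coding region. Cas9 is followed by a nucleoplasmin nuclear localization signal, an EGFP coding sequence and a bGH polyadenylation signal. The element linking Cas9 to EGFP is not annotated in the tables. EGFP lets transfected cells be identified or sorted by fluorescence.

The stated purpose and the associated publication title point to CRISPR epitope tagging for ChIP-seq of DNA-binding proteins. A cut near the 3' end of the SIX4 coding region would support insertion of a tag from a separate donor, which this plasmid does not contain. The two sequence records (depositor and NGS) differ by only a few nucleotides in length and share essentially the same feature layout.
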