Addgene plasmid #128248: PX458_SIX4_iso1_2
Purpose: Encodes gRNA for 3' target of human SIX4_iso1
Depositing lab: Richard M. Myers. Depositing organization: HudsonAlpha Institute for Biotechnology. Publication: CETCh-seq: CRISPR epitope tagging ChIP-seq of DNA-binding proteins. Savic D, Partridge EC, Newberry KM, Smith SB, Meadows SK, Roberts BS, Mackiewicz M, Mendenhall EM, Myers RM. Genome Res. 2015 Sep 9. 10.1101/gr.193540.115 PubMed 26355004.
Backbone
  Vector backbone: PX458
  Vector type: CRISPR
Growth in bacteria
  Bacterial resistance: Ampicillin, 100 μg/mL
  Growth temperature: 37°C
  Growth strain: DH5alpha
  Copy number: High Copy
Gene/Insert
  Gene/Insert name: SIX4_iso1 gRNA
  gRNA/shRNA sequence: GATGCCAAAAAGAGGTGAGG
  Species: H. sapiens (human)
  Cloning method: Restriction Enzyme; 5′ cloning site Unknown (unknown if destroyed)
Terms and licenses: Academic/Nonprofit Terms; Industry Terms: Not Available to Industry
How to cite: PX458_SIX4_iso1_2 was a gift from Richard M. Myers (Addgene plasmid # 128248 ; http://n2t.net/addgene:128248 ; RRID:Addgene_128248)
